>Addgene plasmid #185387 | pAAV-EFS-DIO-GRAB_OT1.0 | addgene full sequence | sequence record 366117 | Addgene NGS Result
TCCTGCAGGCAGCTGCGCGCTCGCTCGCTCACTGAGGCCGCCCGGGCGTCGGGCGACCTTTGGTCGCCCG
GCCTCAGTGAGCGAGCGAGCGCGCAGAGAGGGAGTGGCCAACTCCATCACTAGGGGTTCCTGCGGCCGCA
CGCGTAAGCTTGGGCAGAGCGCACATCGCCCACAGTCCCCGAGAAGTTGGGGGGAGGGGTCGGCAATTGA
ACCGGTGCCTAGAGAAGGTGGCGCGGGGTAAACTGGGAAAGTGATGTCGTGTACTGGCTCCGCCTTTTTC
CCGAGGGTGGGGGAGAACCGTATATAAGTGCAGTAGTCGCCGTGAACGTTCTTTTTCGCAACGGGTTTGC
CGCCAGAACACAGTCTAGAGTCGACTCCGGAATAACTTCGTATAGGATACTTTATACGAAGTTATGCAGA
ATGGTAGCTGGATTGTAGCTGCTATTAGCAATATGAAACCTCTTAATAACTTCGTATAGCATACATTATA
CGAAGTTATGGCGCATATGTCACAGCGTGGATGGCTGCGAGCATCTTCTCTGGCTGGAGCTGTACTGGCT
CAGGACAAAGGTAGACGAGTTGCTCTTTTTGCTGACGCTTGTCTCCCCAGGCCGGCTGCCTTTCAGGCGG
CGGAATGAGCAGCAGAGGAAGCGCTGCACAAGTTCTTGGAAGAGGTGGCCCGTGAAGAGCATGTAGATCC
AGGGGTTGCAGCAGCTGTTGAGGCTGGCCAGGAGCATGGCGATGATGAAAGGTGAGGCTTCCTTGGGCGC
ATCGGCATCCCAGACACTCCACATCTGCACGAAAAAGAATGGCGTCCAGCACACGATGAAGGCCAGCACG
ACGATGAAGGTCATCTTGACCGTGCGGATCTTGGCCTTAGAGATGAGCTTGTTCTGCCGCCCGCGCCAGC
GTGCTGCTGCTCCGGTGTTGTACTCCAGCTTGTGCCCCAGGATGTTGCCGTCCTCCTTGAAGTCGATGCC
CTTCAGCTCGATGCGGTTCACCAGGGTGTCGCCCTCGAACTTCACCTCGGCGCGGGTCTTGTAGTTGCCG
TCGTCCTTGAAGAAGATGGTGCGCTCCTGGATGTAGCCTTCGGGCATGGCGGACTTGAAGAAGTCGTGCT
GCTTCATGTGGTCGGGGTAGCGGCTGAAGCACTGCACGCCGTAGGTCAGGGTGGTCACGAGGGTGGGCCA
GGGCACGGGCAGCTTGCCGGTGGTGCAGATGAACTTCAGGGTCAGCTTGCCCTCGGTGGCATCGCCCTCA
CCCTCGCCGGACACGCTGAACTTGTGGCCGTTTACGTCGCCGTCCAGCTCGACCAGGATGGGCACCACCC
CGGTGAACAGCTCCTCGCCCTTTCTCACCATGCTCCCTCCGGTACCGCCCTTGTACAGCTCGTCCATGCC
GAGAGTGATCCCGGCGGCGGTCACGAACTCCAGCAGGACCATGTGATCGCGCTTCTCGTTGGGGTCTTTC
GAAAGTTTGGACTGCACGCTCAGGTAGTGGTTGTCGGGCAGCAGCACGGGGCCGTCGCCGATGGGGGTGT
TCTGCTGGTAGTGGTAGGCGAGCTGCACGCCGCCGTCCTCGATGTTGTGGCGGATGTGGAAGTTCGCCTT
GATGCCGTTCTTCTGCTTGTCGGCCTTGATATAGACGTTTCCTCCCTCCTCCAGGTCCAGCGCGTCGGTG
TCGCGCGGCCCCGCCGTCTTGAGCCGTAAATTCTGCCAGATCTTGAAGCTGATAAGGCCATAGCAGGTGG
CAAGCACGATGACGGGCACAATGTAGACGGCGAGCGTGATCCACGTGATGTAGGCCTTGGGCCCCCAGGG
TTGAATGAAAACGGCCCAGCAGTCGAAGACACCGTCGGCCACCTCGCGCAGCGAGAAGATGTGCACCTGC
GGCGCGCTGGCCACCAGGCAGCCGAGCCATGTGACGAGTACCGCCAGGCGGTCGGTGCGGCGGCTCAGCG
AGCGCAGCGGCTGGCAGATGGCCAGGCAGCGGTCGAGCGACATGAGCAGCAGCAGGTAGGTGGACGCGAA
CATGCCCACAACCTGCAGGTACTTGACGAGGCGGCACAGCAGGTCGGGCCCGTAGAAGCGGAACGTGATG
TCCCACAGAAGCTGCGGCAGCACCTGGAACACCGCCACTACCAGGTCGGCTATGCTCAGGTGCTTCATGA
AGAAGAAGAGGCGCGAGTGCTTGTGGCGCGTGGTGCGCAGCGCTAGCAGCACGCACGCGTTGCCGCTCAG
CGCCAGGAACAGGATGAGGCACAGCACGGCCACCTCCACCCGCGCCAGGGCCTCGTTGCGCTGTGGCGGC
CCGGCAGTGCGATTGCCCTCGGTTCCCGGCGGCGCCGCGCTCCCGTTGACCGCCTCAGCGCTCCAGTTAG
CCGCAAACGCACCCTCACCGGTGGTGCCAACTTTTTTGTACAAACTTGTGTCACCAGTGGAACCTGGAAC
CCAGAGCAGCAGTACCCATAGCAGGAGTGTGTCTGTCTCCATGGTGGCGCTAGCATAACTTCGTATAAAG
TATCCTATACGAAGTTATTTGCCTTAACCCAGAAATTATCACTGTTATTCTTTAGAATGGTGCAAAGAAT
AACTTCGTATAATGTATGCTATACGAAGTTATGAATTCGATATCAAGCTTATCGATAATCAACCTCTGGA
TTACAAAATTTGTGAAAGATTGACTGGTATTCTTAACTATGTTGCTCCTTTTACGCTATGTGGATACGCT
GCTTTAATGCCTTTGTATCATGCTATTGCTTCCCGTATGGCTTTCATTTTCTCCTCCTTGTATAAATCCT
GGTTGCTGTCTCTTTATGAGGAGTTGTGGCCCGTTGTCAGGCAACGTGGCGTGGTGTGCACTGTGTTTGC
TGACGCAACCCCCACTGGTTGGGGCATTGCCACCACCTGTCAGCTCCTTTCCGGGACTTTCGCTTTCCCC
CTCCCTATTGCCACGGCGGAACTCATCGCCGCCTGCCTTGCCCGCTGCTGGACAGGGGCTCGGCTGTTGG
GCACTGACAATTCCGTGGTGTTGTCGGGGAAATCATCGTCCTTTCCTTGGCTGCTCGCCTATGTTGCCAC
CTGGATTCTGCGCGGGACGTCCTTCTGCTACGTCCCTTCGGCCCTCAATCCAGCGGACCTTCCTTCCCGC
GGCCTGCTGCCGGCTCTGCGGCCTCTTCCGCGTCTTCGCCTTCGCCCTCAGACGAGTCGGATCTCCCTTT
GGGCCGCCTCCCCGCATCGATACCGAGCGCTGCTCGAGAGATCTACGGGTGGCATCCCTGTGACCCCTCC
CCAGTGCCTCTCCTGGCCCTGGAAGTTGCCACTCCAGTGCCCACCAGCCTTGTCCTAATAAAATTAAGTT
GCATCATTTTGTCTGACTAGGTGTCCTTCTATAATATTATGGGGTGGAGGGGGGTGGTATGGAGCAAGGG
GCAAGTTGGGAAGACAACCTGTAGGGCCTGCGGGGTCTATTGGGAACCAAGCTGGAGTGCAGTGGCACAA
TCTTGGCTCACTGCAATCTCCGCCTCCTGGGTTCAAGCGATTCTCCTGCCTCAGCCTCCCGAGTTGTTGG
GATTCCAGGCATGCATGACCAGGCTCAGCTAATTTTTGTTTTTTTGGTAGAGACGGGGTTTCACCATATT
GGCCAGGCTGGTCTCCAACTCCTAATCTCAGGTGATCTACCCACCTTGGCCTCCCAAATTGCTGGGATTA
CAGGCGTGAACCACTGCTCCCTTCCCTGTCCTTCTGATTTTGTAGGTAACCACGTGCGGACCGAGCGGCC
GCAGGAACCCCTAGTGATGGAGTTGGCCACTCCCTCTCTGCGCGCTCGCTCGCTCACTGAGGCCGGGCGA
CCAAAGGTCGCCCGACGCCCGGGCTTTGCCCGGGCGGCCTCAGTGAGCGAGCGAGCGCGCAGCTGCCTGC
AGGGGCGCCTGATGCGGTATTTTCTCCTTACGCATCTGTGCGGTATTTCACACCGCATA
[95 nt withheld, positions 3980-4074]
T
[46 nt withheld, positions 4076-4121]
C
[141 nt withheld, positions 4123-4263]
CCTTTGACGTTGGAGTCCACGTTCTTT
[37 nt withheld, positions 4291-4327]
ACTCTATCTCGGGCTATTCTTTTGATTTATAAGGGATTTTGCCGATTTCGGTCTATTGGTTAAAAAATGA
GCTGATTTAACAAAAATTTAACGCGAATTTTAACAAAATATTAACGTTTACAATTTTATGGTGCACTCTC
AGTACAATCTGCTCTGATGCCGCATAGTTAAGCCAGCCCCGACACCCGCCAACACCCGCTGACGCGCCCT
GACGGGCTTGTCTGCTCCCGGCATCCGCTTACAGACAAGCTGTGACCGTCTCCGGGAGCTGCATGTGTCA
GAGGTTTTCACCGTCATCACCGAAACGCGCGAGACGAAAGGGCCTCGTGATACGCCTATTTTTATAGGTT
AATGTCATGATAATAATGGTTTCTTAGACGTCAGGTGGCACTTTTCGGGGAAATGTGCGCGGAACCCCTA
TTTGTTTATTTTTCTAAATACATTCAAATATGTATCCGCTCATGAGACAATAACCCTGATAAATGCTTCA
ATAATATTGAAAAAGGAAGAGTATGAGTATTCAACATTTCCGTGTCGCCCTTATTCCCTTTTTTGCGGCA
TTTTGCCTTCCTGTTTTTGCTCACCCAGAAACGCTGGTGAAAGTAAAAGATGCTGAAGATCAGTTGGGTG
CACGAGTGGGTTACATCGAACTGGATCTCAACAGCGGTAAGATCCTTGAGAGTTTTCGCCCCGAAGAACG
TTTTCCAATGATGAGCACTTTTAAAGTTCTGCTATGTGGCGCGGTATTATCCCGTATTGACGCCGGGCAA
GAGCAACTCGGTCGCCGCATACACTATTCTCAGAATGACTTGGTTGAGTACTCACCAGTCACAGAAAAGC
ATCTTACGGATGGCATGACAGTAAGAGAATTATGCAGTGCTGCCATAACCATGAGTGATAACACTGCGGC
CAACTTACTTCTGACAACGATCGGAGGACCGAAGGAGCTAACCGCTTTTTTGCACAACATGGGGGATCAT
GTAACTCGCCTTGATCGTTGGGAACCGGAGCTGAATGAAGCCATACCAAACGACGAGCGTGACACCACGA
TGCCTGTAGCAATGGCAACAACGTTGCGCAAACTATTAACTGGCGAACTACTTACTCTAGCTTCCCGGCA
ACAATTAATAGACTGGATGGAGGCGGATAAAGTTGCAGGACCACTTCTGCGCTCGGCCCTTCCGGCTGGC
TGGTTTATTGCTGATAAATCTGGAGCCGGTGAGCGTGGGTCTCGCGGTATCATTGCAGCACTGGGGCCAG
ATGGTAAGCCCTCCCGTATCGTAGTTATCTACACGACGGGGAGTCAGGCAACTATGGATGAACGAAATAG
ACAGATCGCTGAGATAGGTGCCTCACTGATTAAGCATTGGTAACTGTCAGACCAAGTTTACTCATATATA
CTTTAGATTGATTTAAAACTTCATTTTTAATTTAAAAGGATCTAGGTGAAGATCCTTTTTGATAATCTCA
TGACCAAAATCCCTTAACGTGAGTTTTCGTTCCACTGAGCGTCAGACCCCGTAGAAAAGATCAAAGGATC
TTCTTGAGATCCTTTTTTTCTGCGCGTAATCTGCTGCTTGCAAACAAAAAAACCACCGCTACCAGCGGTG
GTTTGTTTGCCGGATCAAGAGCTACCAACTCTTTTTCCGAAGGTAACTGGCTTCAGCAGAGCGCAGATAC
CAAATACTGTTCTTCTAGTGTAGCCGTAGTTAGGCCACCACTTCAAGAACTCTGTAGCACCGCCTACATA
CCTCGCTCTGCTAATCCTGTTACCAGTGGCTGCTGCCAGTGGCGATAAGTCGTGTCTTACCGGGTTGGAC
TCAAGACGATAGTTACCGGATAAGGCGCAGCGGTCGGGCTGAACGGGGGGTTCGTGCACACAGCCCAGCT
TGGAGCGAACGACCTACACCGAACTGAGATACCTACAGCGTGAGCTATGAGAAAGCGCCACGCTTCCCGA
AGGGAGAAAGGCGGACAGGTATCCGGTAAGCGGCAGGGTCGGAACAGGAGAGCGCACGAGGGAGCTTCCA
GGGGGAAACGCCTGGTATCTTTATAGTCCTGTCGGGTTTCGCCACCTCTGACTTGAGCGTCGATTTTTGT
GATGCTCGTCAGGGGGGCGGAGCCTATGGAAAAACGCCAGCAACGCGGCCTTTTTACGGTTCCTGGCCTT
TTGCTGGCCTTTTGCTCACATG
Features (pLannotate 1.2.2; 25 found; start..end, strand, type, name):
     13..40      +  repeat_region  AAV2 ITR (fragment): inverted terminal repeat of adeno-associated virus serotype 2 inverted
     69..96      +  repeat_region  AAV2 ITR (fragment): inverted terminal repeat of adeno-associated virus serotype 2 inverted
    152..363     +  promoter       EF-1α core promoter: core promoter for human elongation factor EF-1α
    382..415     +  protein_bind   lox2272: Cre-mediated recombination occurs in the 8-bp core sequence (GGATACTT). lox2272 sites are compatible with each other, but incompatible with loxP or loxN sites (Lee and Saito, 1988). Cre recombinase
    416..465     -  intron         β-globin intron (fragment): internally truncated intron from human β-globin
    466..499     +  protein_bind   loxP: Cre-mediated recombination occurs in the 8-bp core sequence (GCATACAT). Cre recombinase
    678..884     -  CDS            OPR (fragment): OPR_OCTVU - Also known as OTR From Octopus vulgaris (Common octopus).
    927..1649    -  CDS            cEGFP: cEGFP is a basic (constitutively fluorescent) green fluorescent protein published in 2008, derived from Aequorea victoria.
   1695..2396    -  CDS            OXTR (fragment): OXYR_SHEEP - Experimental evidence at protein level: Swiss-Prot protein existence level 1. Receptor for oxytocin. The activity of this receptor is mediated by G proteins which activate a phosphatidylinositol-calcium second messenger system. From Ovis aries (Sheep).
   2411..2428    -  protein_bind   attB1 (fragment): mutant version of attB; core recombination site for the Gateway® BP reaction BP Clonase™
   2430..2492    -  sig_peptide    Igκ leader: leader sequence from mouse immunoglobulin κ light chain
   2505..2538    -  protein_bind   lox2272: Cre-mediated recombination occurs in the 8-bp core sequence (GGATACTT). lox2272 sites are compatible with each other, but incompatible with loxP or loxN sites (Lee and Saito, 1988). Cre recombinase
   2539..2588    -  intron         β-globin intron (fragment): internally truncated intron from human β-globin
   2589..2622    -  protein_bind   loxP: Cre-mediated recombination occurs in the 8-bp core sequence (GCATACAT). Cre recombinase
   2623..2647    +  misc_feature   MCS (fragment): pBluescript multiple cloning site
   2647..3235    +  misc_feature   WPRE: woodchuck hepatitis virus posttranscriptional regulatory element
   3267..3743    +  polyA_signal   hGH poly(A) signal: human growth hormone polyadenylation signal
   3783..3923    +  repeat_region  AAV2 ITR: inverted terminal repeat of adeno-associated virus serotype 2 inverted
   3928..3979    -  misc_feature   bom (fragment): basis of mobility region from pBR322
   3998..4453    +  rep_origin     f1 ori (sequence partly withheld): f1 bacteriophage origin of replication; arrow indicates direction of (+) strand synthesis
   4454..4503    -  misc_feature   bom (fragment): basis of mobility region from pBR322
   4605..4640    -  CDS            rop (fragment): Rop protein, which maintains plasmids at low copy number; rop
   4735..4839    +  promoter       AmpR promoter: bla
   4840..5700    +  CDS            AmpR: β-lactamase; bla; confers resistance to ampicillin, carbenicillin, and related antibiotics
   5871..6459    +  rep_origin     ori: high-copy-number ColE1/pMB1/pBR322/pUC origin of replication
