[The description below was written by a language model from this plasmid's Addgene catalogue record and pLannotate feature annotations shown in this document.]
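Description:
pAAV-EFS-DIO-GRAB_OT1.0 is an adeno-associated virus transfer plasmid built on a pAAV backbone for Cre-dependent expression of GRAB_OT1.0, a genetically encoded fluorescent sensor for oxytocin. It is propagated in bacteria as a high-copy plasmid through a ColE1/pUC-type origin and selected with ampicillin via the β-lactamase gene. An f1 phage origin is also present. The expression cassette lies between AAV2 inverted terminal repeats, which allow the intervening DNA to be packaged into recombinant AAV particles. In the sequenced record the downstream ITR is annotated in full, while the upstream one is detected only as short fragments, which is common for these hard-to-sequence repeats.

Transcription is driven by EFS, the compact core promoter of human EF-1α, and the transcript is stabilised and terminated by a WPRE followed by the human growth hormone polyadenylation signal. The sensor coding sequence sits in reverse orientation relative to the promoter and is bracketed by pairs of incompatible lox2272 and loxP sites in a double-inverted (DIO/FLEX) arrangement. As a result, Cre recombinase flips the cassette into the sense orientation and then locks it there, restricting expression to Cre-positive cells. The insert itself begins with an Igκ leader peptide and consists of oxytocin receptor sequence interrupted by a GFP-derived module annotated as cEGFP. This fits the GPCR-activation-based design, in which ligand binding changes fluorescence. The catalogue lists the receptor as bovine. The automated annotation's sheep and octopus labels reflect homology matches to related receptors rather than a different stated origin. The construct is intended for producing AAV to image oxytocin release in genetically defined cell populations, such as specific neurons.
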