Addgene plasmid #185387: pAAV-EFS-DIO-GRAB_OT1.0
Purpose: Expresses the genetically-encoded fluorescent oxytocin(OT) sensor GRAB_OT1.0 in a cre-dependent manner
Depositing lab: Yulong Li. Depositing organization: Peking University. Publication: A genetically encoded sensor measures temporal oxytocin release from different neuronal compartments. Qian T, Wang H, Wang P, Geng L, Mei L, Osakada T, Wang L, Tang Y, Kania A, Grinevich V, Stoop R, Lin D, Luo M, Li Y. Nat Biotechnol. 2023 Jan 2. doi: 10.1038/s41587-022-01561-2. PubMed 36593404.
Backbone
  Vector backbone: pAAV
  Backbone size w/o insert (bp): 4322
  Vector type: AAV
Growth in bacteria
  Bacterial resistance: Ampicillin, 100 μg/mL
  Growth temperature: 37°C
  Growth strain: NEB Stable
  Copy number: High Copy
Gene/Insert
  Gene/Insert name: GPCR activation based oxytocin sensor GRAB_OT1.0
  Species: B. taurus (bovine)
  Insert size (bp): 1983
  Promoter: EFS
  Cloning method: Gibson Cloning
  Sequencing primers: 3′ GGAGGAGAAAATGAAAGCCA
Terms and licenses: Academic/Nonprofit Terms; Industry Terms: Not Available to Industry
Depositor comments: Please visit https://www.biorxiv.org/content/10.1101/2022.02.10.480016v1.full for bioRxiv preprint.
How to cite: pAAV-EFS-DIO-GRAB_OT1.0 was a gift from Yulong Li (Addgene plasmid # 185387 ; http://n2t.net/addgene:185387 ; RRID:Addgene_185387)
